>Addgene plasmid #222689 | CRISPR-StAR3 (Retro) | addgene full sequence | sequence record 441596 | Addgene NGS Result
CATTAACCTATAAAAATAGGCGTATCACGAGGCCCTTTCGTGTTCAAGAATTAGCTTGGCCATTGCATAC
GTTGTATCCATATCATAATATGTACATTTATATTGGCTCATGTCCAACATTACCGCCATGTTGACATTGA
TTATTGACTAGTTATTAATAGTAATCAATTACGGGGTCATTAGTTCATAGCCCATATATGGAGTTCCGCG
TTACATAACTTACGGTAAATGGCCCGCCTGGCTGACCGCCCAACGACCCCCGCCCATTGACGTCAATAAT
GACGTATGTTCCCATAGTAACGCCAATAGGGACTTTCCATTGACGTCAATGGGTGGAGTATTTACGGTAA
ACTGCCCACTTGGCAGTACATCAAGTGTATCATATGCCAAGTACGCCCCCTATTGACGTCAATGACGGTA
AATGGCCCGCCTGGCATTATGCCCAGTACATGACCTTATGGGACTTTCCTACTTGGCAGTACATCTACGT
ATTAGTCATCGCTATTACCATGGTGATGCGGTTTTGGCAGTACATCAATGGGCGTGGATAGCGGTTTGAC
TCACGGGGATTTCCAAGTCTCCACCCCATTGACGTCAATGGGAGTTTGTTTTGGCACCAAAATCAACGGG
ACTTTCCAAAATGTCGTAACAACTCCGCCCCATTGACGCAAATGGGCGGTAGGCGTGTACGGTGGGAGGT
CTATATAAGCAGAGCTCAATAAAAGAGCCCACAACCCCTCACTCGGCGCGCCAGTCCTCCGATAGACTGC
GTCGCCCGGGTACCCGTATTCCCAATAAAGCCTCTTGCTGTTTGCATCCGAATCGTGGTCTCGCTGTTCC
TTGGGAGGGTCTCCTCTGAGTGATTGACTACCCACGACGGGGGTCTTTCATTTGGGGGCTCGTCCGGGAT
TTGGAGACCCCTGCCCAGGGACCACCGACCCACCACCGGGAGGTAAGCTGGCCAGCAACTTATCTGTGTC
TGTCCGATTGTCTAGTGTCTATGTTTGATGTTATGCGCCTGCGTCTGTACTAGTTAGCTAACTAGCTCTG
TATCTGGCGGACCCGTGGTGGAACTGACGAGTTCTGAACACCCGGCCGCAACCCTGGGAGACGTCCCAGG
GACTTTGGGGGCCGTTTTTGTGGCCCGACCTGAGGAAGGGAGTCGATGTGGAATCCGACCCCGTCAGGAT
ATGTGGTTCTGGTAGGAGACGAGAACCTAAAACAGTTCCCGCCTCCGTCTGAATTTTTGCTTTCGGTTTG
GAACCGAAGCCGCGCGTCTTGTCTGCTGCAGCGCTGCAGCATCGTTCTGTGTTGTCTCTGTCTGACTGTG
TTTCTGTATTTGTCTGAAAATTAGGGCCAGACTGTTACCACTCCCTTAAGTTTGACCTTAGGTCACTGGA
AAGATGTCGAGCGGATCGCTCACAACCAGTCGGTAGATGTCAAGAAGAGACGTTGGTTACCTTCTGCTCT
GCAGAATGGCCAACCTTTAACGTCGGATGGCCGCGAGACGGCACCTTTAACCGAGACCTCATCACCCAGG
TTAAGATCAAGGTCTTTTCACCTGGCCCGCATGGACACCCAGACCAGGTCCCCTACATCGTGACCTGGGA
AGCCTTGGCTTTTGACCCCCCTCCCTGGGTCAAGCCCTTTGTACACCCTAAGCCTCCGCCTCCTCTTCCT
CCATCCGCCCCGTCTCTCCCCCTTGAACCTCCTCGTTCGACCCCGCCTCGATCCTCCCTTTATCCAGCCC
TCACTCCTTCTCTAGGCGCCGGAATTGAAGATCTCCGCGGTTAATTAAAATGATACGGCGACCACCGAGA
TCTGTCTTGATCTAGGAGCTACTCATCAACGGTCACATGTGAGGGCCTATTTCCCATGATTCCTTCATAT
TTGCATATACGATACAAGGCTGTTAGAGAGATAATTGGAATTAATTTGACTGTAAACACAAAGATATTAG
TACAAAATACGTGACGTAGAAAGTAATAATTTCTTGGGTAGTTTGCAGTTTTAAAATTATGTTTTAAAAT
GGACTATCATATGCTTACCGTAACTTGAAAGTATTTCGATTTCTTGGCTTTATATATCTTGTGGAAAGGA
CGAAACACCGGGTCTTCGCTCGAGAGAAGACCTGTTTAAGAGCTATGCTGATAACTTCGTATAGCATACA
TTATACGAAGTTATTTTTTTTTTTTGCGGCCGCCAAGAGAGCAGAAATAGCAAGTAACTCATTAGGTAAA
TAAGGTAGTCCGTTTAGTGCCGTAGCCAATTCTCAGACATTTAATGGCTCTAAACGTAACATTTACAAAT
TATAACTTCGTATAATGTGTACTATACGAAGTTATTAATTAATTCTGGTTCGAACCTGATAACTTCGTAT
AGCATACATTATACGAAGTTATCATTCGAATGTAGAATTCTACCGGGTAGGGGAGGCGCTTTTCCCAAGG
CAGTCTGGAGCATGCGCTTTAGCAGCCCCGCTGGGCACTTGGCGCTACACAAGTGGCCTCTGGCCTCGCA
CACATTCCACATCCACCGGTAGGCGCCAACCGGCTCCGTTCTTTGGTGGCCCCTTCGCGCCACCTTCTAC
TCCTCCCCTAGTCAGGAAGTTCCCCCCCGCCCCGCAGCTCGCGTCGTGCAGGACGTGACAAATGGAAGTA
GCACGTCTCACTAGTCTCGTGCAGATGGACAGCACCGCTGAGCAATGGAAGCGGGTAGGCCTTTGGGGCA
GCGGCCAATAGCAGCTTTGCTCCTTCGCTTTCCGGGCTCAGGGGCGGGGCGGGCGCCCGAAGGTCCTCCG
GAGGCCCGGCATTCTGCACGCTTCAAAAGCGCACGTCTGCCGCGCTGTTCTCCTCTTCCTCATCTCCGGG
CCTTTCGACCTGCAGCCAATATGGCCAAGCCTTTGTCTCAAGAAGAATCCACCCTCATTGAAAGAGCAAC
GGCTACAATCAACAGCATCCCCATCTCTGAGGATTACAGCGTCGCCAGCGCAGCTCTCTCTAGCGACGGC
CGCATCTTCACTGGTGTCAATGTATATCATTTTACTGGGGGACCTTGTGCAGAACTCGTGGTGCTGGGCA
CTGCTGCTGCTGCGGCAGCTGGCAACCTGACTTGTATCGTCGCGATCGGAAATGAGAACAGGGGCATCTT
GAGCCCCTGCGGACGGTGCCGACAGGTGCTTCTCGATCTGCATCCTGGGATCAAAGCCATAGTGAAGGAC
AGTGATGGACAGCCGACGGCAGTTGGGATTCGTGAATTGCTGCCCTCTGGTTATGTGTGGGAGGGCTGAC
CTGCAGGATAACTTCGTATAGCATACATTATACGAAGTTATCAGCATAGCAAGTTTAAATAAGGCTAGTC
CGTTATCAACTTGAAAAAGTGGCACCGAGTCGGTGCTTTTTTGTTTTAGCATAACTTCGTATAATGTGTA
CTATACGAAGTTATCTAGAGGTACCCGTTAAGATCGGAAGAGCACACGTCTGAACTCCAGTCACAAAATT
ATCTCGTATGCCGTCTTATGCTTGTTAATTAACAATTGACGCGTAATTCTACCGGGTAGGGGAGGCGCTT
TTCCCAAGGCAGTCTGGAGCATGCGCTTTAGCAGCCCCGCTGGGCACTTGGCGCTACACAAGTGGCCTCT
GGCCTCGCACACATTCCACATCCACCGGTAGGCGCCAACCGGCTCCGTTCTTTGGTGGCCCCTTCGCGCC
ACCTTCTACTCCTCCCCTAGTCAGGAAGTTCCCCCCCGCCCCGCAGCTCGCGTCGTGCAGGACGTGACAA
ATGGAAGTAGCACGTCTCACTAGTCTCGTGCAGATGGACAGCACCGCTGAGCAATGGAAGCGGGTAGGCC
TTTGGGGCAGCGGCCAATAGCAGCTTTGCTCCTTCGCTTTCTGGGCTCAGAGGCTGGGAAGGGGTGGGTC
CGGGGGCGGGCTCAGGGGCGGGCTCAGGGGCGGGGCGGGCGCCCGAAGGTCCTCCGGAGGCCCGGCATTC
TGCACGCTTCAAAAGCGCACGTCTGCCGCGCTGTTCTCCTCTTCCTCATCTCCGGGCCTTTCGACCTGCA
GCCAATATGGGATCGGCCATTGAACAAGATGGATTGCACGCAGGTTCTCCGGCCGCTTGGGTGGAGAGGC
TATTCGGCTATGACTGGGCACAACAGACAATCGGCTGCTCTGATGCCGCCGTGTTCCGGCTGTCAGCGCA
GGGGCGCCCGGTTCTTTTTGTCAAGACCGACCTGTCCGGTGCCCTGAATGAACTGCAGGACGAGGCAGCG
CGGCTATCGTGGCTGGCCACGACGGGCGTTCCTTGCGCAGCTGTGCTCGACGTTGTCACTGAAGCGGGAA
GGGACTGGCTGCTATTGGGCGAAGTGCCGGGGCAGGATCTCCTGTCATCTCACCTTGCTCCTGCCGAGAA
AGTATCCATCATGGCTGATGCAATGCGGCGGCTGCATACGCTTGATCCGGCTACCTGCCCATTCGACCAC
CAAGCGAAACATCGCATCGAGCGAGCACGTACTCGGATGGAAGCCGGTCTTGTCGATCAGGATGATCTGG
ACGAAGAGCATCAGGGGCTCGCGCCAGCCGAACTGTTCGCCAGGCTCAAGGCGCGCATGCCCGACGGCGA
GGATCTCGTCGTGACCCATGGCGATGCCTGCTTGCCGAATATCATGGTGGAAAATGGCCGCTTTTCTGGA
TTCATCGACTGTGGCCGGCTGGGTGTGGCGGACCGCTATCAGGACATAGCGTTGGCTACCCGTGATATTG
CTGAAGAGCTTGGCGGCGAATGGGCTGACCGCTTCCTCGTGCTTTACGGTATCGCCGCTCCCGATTCGCA
GCGCATCGCCTTCTATCGCCTTCTTGACGAGTTCTTCTGAGGGGATCCGTCGACCTGCAGCCAAGCTTAT
CGATACCGTCGAGATTTAATTAAGATATCATCAGTGGTCCAGGCTCTAGTTTTGACTCAACAATATCACC
AGCTGAAGCCTATAGAGTACGAGCCATAGATAAAATAAAAGATTTTATTTAGTCTCCAGAAAAAGGGGGG
AATGAAAGACCCCACCTGTAGGTTTGGCAAGCTAGCTTAAGTAACGCCATTTTGCAAGGCATGGAAAAAT
ACATAACTGAGAATAGAGAAGTTCAGATCAAGGTCAGGAACAGATGGAACAGGGTCGACCCTAGAGAACC
ATCAGATGTTTCCAGGGTGCCCCAAGGACCTGAAATGACCCTGTGCCTTATTTGAACTAACCAATCAGTT
CGCTTCTCGCTTCTGTTCGCGCGCTTCTGCTCCCCGAGCTCAATAAAAGAGCCCACAACCCCTCACTCGG
GGCGCCAGTCCTCCGATTGACTGAGTCGCCCGGGTACCCGTGTATCCAATAAACCCTCTTGCAGTTGCAT
CCGACTTGTGGTCTCGCTGTTCCTTGGGAGGGTCTCCTCTGAGTGATTGACTACCCACGACGGGGGTCTT
TCATTTGGGGGCTCGTCCGGGATTTGGAGACCCCTGCCCAGGGACCACCGACCCACCACCGGGAGGTAAG
CTGGCTGCCTCGCGCGTTTCGGTGATGACGGTGAAAACCTCTGACACATGCAGCTCCCGGAGACGGTCAC
AGCTTGTCTGTAAGCGGATGCCGGGAGCAGACAAGCCCGTCAGGGCGCGTCAGCGGGTGTTGGCGGGTGT
CGGGGCGCAGCCATGACCCAGTCACGTAGCGATAGCGGAGTGTAGATCCGGCTGTGGAATGTGTGTCAGT
TAGGGTGTGGAAAGTCCCCAGGCTCCCCAGCAGGCAGAAGTATGCAAAGCATGCATCTCAATTAGTCAGC
AACCAGGTGTGGAAAGTCCCCAGGCTCCCCAGCAGGCAGAAGTATGCAAAGCATGCATCTCAATTAGTCA
GCAACCATAGTCCCGCCCCTAACTCCGCCCATCCCGCCCCTAACTCCGCCCAGTTCCGCCCATTCTCCGC
CCCATGGCTGACTAATTTTTTTTATTTATGCAGAGGCCGAGGCCGCCTCGGCCTCTGAGCTATTCCAGAA
GTAGTGAGGAGGCTTTTTTGGAGGCCTAGGCTTTTGCAAAAAGCTTACTGGCTTAACTATGCGGCATCAG
AGCAGATTGTACTGAGAGTGCACCATATGCGGTGTGAAATACCGCACAGATGCGTAAGGAGAAAATACCG
CATCAGGCGCTCTTCCGCTTCCTCGCTCACTGACTCGCTGCGCTCGGTCGTTCGGCTGCGGCGAGCGGTA
TCAGCTCACTCAAAGGCGGTAATACGGTTATCCACAGAATCAGGGGATAACGCAGGAAAGAACATGTGAG
CAAAAGGCCAGCAAAAGGCCAGGAACCGTAAAAAGGCCGCGTTGCTGGCGTTTTTCCATAGGCTCCGCCC
CCCTGACGAGCATCACAAAAATCGACGCTCAAGTCAGAGGTGGCGAAACCCGACAGGACTATAAAGATAC
CAGGCGTTTCCCCCTGGAAGCTCCCTCGTGCGCTCTCCTGTTCCGACCCTGCCGCTTACCGGATACCTGT
CCGCCTTTCTCCCTTCGGGAAGCGTGGCGCTTTCTCATAGCTCACGCTGTAGGTATCTCAGTTCGGTGTA
GGTCGTTCGCTCCAAGCTGGGCTGTGTGCACGAACCCCCCGTTCAGCCCGACCGCTGCGCCTTATCCGGT
AACTATCGTCTTGAGTCCAACCCGGTAAGACACGACTTATCGCCACTGGCAGCAGCCACTGGTAACAGGA
TTAGCAGAGCGAGGTATGTAGGCGGTGCTACAGAGTTCTTGAAGTGGTGGCCTAACTACGGCTACACTAG
AAGGACAGTATTTGGTATCTGCGCTCTGCTGAAGCCAGTTACCTTCGGAAAAAGAGTTGGTAGCTCTTGA
TCCGGCAAACAAACCACCGCTGGTAGCGGTGGTTTTTTTGTTTGCAAGCAGCAGATTACGCGCAGAAAAA
AAGGATCTCAAGAAGATCCTTTGATCTTTTCTACGGGGTCTGACGCTCAGTGGAACGAAAACTCACGTTA
AGGGATTTTGGTCATGAGATTATCAAAAAGGATCTTCACCTAGATCCTTTTAAATTAAAAATGAAGTTTT
AAATCAATCTAAAGTATATATGAGTAAACTTGGTCTGACAGTTACCAATGCTTAATCAGTGAGGCACCTA
TCTCAGCGATCTGTCTATTTCGTTCATCCATAGTTGCCTGACTCCCCGTCGTGTAGATAACTACGATACG
GGAGGGCTTACCATCTGGCCCCAGTGCTGCAATGATACCGCGAGACCCACGCTCACCGGCTCCAGATTTA
TCAGCAATAAACCAGCCAGCCGGAAGGGCCGAGCGCAGAAGTGGTCCTGCAACTTTATCCGCCTCCATCC
AGTCTATTAATTGTTGCCGGGAAGCTAGAGTAAGTAGTTCGCCAGTTAATAGTTTGCGCAACGTTGTTGC
CATTGCTGCAGGCATCGTGGTGTCACGCTCGTCGTTTGGTATGGCTTCATTCAGCTCCGGTTCCCAACGA
TCAAGGCGAGTTACATGATCCCCCATGTTGTGCAAAAAAGCGGTTAGCTCCTTCGGTCCTCCGATCGTTG
TCAGAAGTAAGTTGGCCGCAGTGTTATCACTCATGGTTATGGCAGCACTGCATAATTCTCTTACTGTCAT
GCCATCCGTAAGATGCTTTTCTGTGACTGGTGAGTACTCAACCAAGTCATTCTGAGAATAGTGTATGCGG
CGACCGAGTTGCTCTTGCCCGGCGTCAACACGGGATAATACCGCGCCACATAGCAGAACTTTAAAAGTGC
TCATCATTGGAAAACGTTCTTCGGGGCGAAAACTCTCAAGGATCTTACCGCTGTTGAGATCCAGTTCGAT
GTAACCCACTCGTGCACCCAACTGATCTTCAGCATCTTTTACTTTCACCAGCGTTTCTGGGTGAGCAAAA
ACAGGAAGGCAAAATGCCGCAAAAAAGGGAATAAGGGCGACACGGAAATGTTGAATACTCATACTCTTCC
TTTTTCAATATTATTGAAGCATTTATCAGGGTTATTGTCTCATGAGCGGATACATATTTGAATGTATTTA
GAAAAATAAACAAATAGGGGTTCCGCGCACATTTCCCCGAAAAGTGCCACCTGACGTCTAAGAAACCATT
ATTATCATGA
Features (pLannotate 1.2.2; 27 found; start..end, strand, type, name):
    133..512     +  enhancer       CMV enhancer: human cytomegalovirus immediate early enhancer
    513..716     +  promoter       CMV promoter: human cytomegalovirus (CMV) immediate early promoter
    717..892     +  LTR            5' LTR (truncated): truncated long terminal repeat from Moloney murine sarcoma virus
   1014..1288    +  misc_feature   MESV Ψ (fragment): packaging signal of murine embryonic stem cell virus
   1355..1770    +  CDS            gag (truncated): truncated Moloney murine leukemia virus (MMLV) gag gene lacking the start codon
   1861..2101    +  promoter       U6 promoter: RNA polymerase III promoter for human U6 snRNA
   2151..2184    +  protein_bind   loxP: Cre-mediated recombination occurs in the 8-bp core sequence (GCATACAT). Cre recombinase
   2312..2345    -  protein_bind   lox5171: Cre-mediated recombination occurs in the 8-bp core sequence (GTACACAT). lox5171 sites are compatible with each other, but incompatible with loxP or loxN sites (Lee and Saito, 1988). Cre recombinase
   2369..2402    +  protein_bind   loxP: Cre-mediated recombination occurs in the 8-bp core sequence (GCATACAT). Cre recombinase
   2425..2771    +  promoter       PGK promoter (fragment): mouse phosphoglycerate kinase 1 promoter
   2763..2877    +  promoter       PGK promoter (fragment): mouse phosphoglycerate kinase 1 promoter
   2891..3287    +  CDS            BSD (fragment): blasticidin S deaminase; Aspergillus terreus BSD; confers resistance to blasticidin
   3298..3331    +  protein_bind   loxP: Cre-mediated recombination occurs in the 8-bp core sequence (GCATACAT). Cre recombinase
   3332..3396    +  misc_RNA       tracrRNA (fragment): trans-activating CRISPR RNA for the Streptococcus pyogenes CRISPR/Cas9 system
   3411..3444    -  protein_bind   lox5171: Cre-mediated recombination occurs in the 8-bp core sequence (GTACACAT). lox5171 sites are compatible with each other, but incompatible with loxP or loxN sites (Lee and Saito, 1988). Cre recombinase
   3554..4053    +  promoter       PGK promoter: mouse phosphoglycerate kinase 1 promoter
   4067..4870    +  CDS            NeoR/KanR: aminoglycoside phosphotransferase from Tn5; aph(3')-II (or nptII); confers resistance to neomycin, kanamycin, and G418 (Geneticin®)
   4892..4912    +  misc_feature   MCS (fragment): pBluescript multiple cloning site
   4930..4999    +  CDS            env (fragment): murine leukemia virus gPr80 envelope polyprotein precursor; env; proteolytically cleaved into gp70SU and p15TM subunits
   5041..5465    +  LTR            3' LTR (ΔU3): self-inactivating 3' long terminal repeat (LTR) from Moloney murine leukemia virus
   5534..5574    +  CDS            rop (fragment): Rop protein, which maintains plasmids at low copy number; rop
   5676..5714    +  misc_feature   bom (fragment): basis of mobility region from pBR322
   5731..6060    +  promoter       SV40 promoter: SV40 enhancer and early promoter
   6066..6167    +  misc_feature   bom (fragment): basis of mobility region from pBR322
   6353..6941    -  rep_origin     ori: high-copy-number ColE1/pMB1/pBR322/pUC origin of replication
   7112..7972    -  CDS            AmpR: β-lactamase; bla; confers resistance to ampicillin, carbenicillin, and related antibiotics
   7973..8077    -  promoter       AmpR promoter: bla
