[The description below was written by a language model from this plasmid's Addgene catalogue record and pLannotate feature annotations shown in this document.]
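Description:
CRISPR-StAR3 (Retro) is an empty-backbone gammaretroviral vector for CRISPR screening in mammalian cells, built on pRetro-UMI. It is maintained in bacteria through a high-copy ColE1/pUC-type origin with ampicillin resistance. The viral genome is transcribed from a CMV enhancer/promoter fused to a truncated 5' LTR, followed by an MESV packaging signal and a truncated gag segment lacking its start codon, which together support encapsidation of the transcript. A U3-deleted 3' LTR makes the integrated provirus self-inactivating, so expression after integration depends on the internal promoters.

The payload is a Cre-switchable guide RNA cassette with no sgRNA insert recorded. A human U6 promoter is separated from an S. pyogenes tracrRNA scaffold fragment by an intervening block carrying a mouse PGK promoter driving blasticidin S deaminase. The record notes that this PGK was altered to remove a BbsI site; pLannotate reports it as two adjoining fragments. Three loxP sites and two lox5171 sites are interleaved around this block. Because the two lox variants do not recombine with each other, Cre can resolve the cassette in alternative, mutually exclusive ways. This arrangement is consistent with a design that yields either a functional or a non-functional guide from the same integrated construct, though the table alone does not define each outcome. Downstream, a second, full-length PGK promoter drives NeoR for G418 selection of transduced cells independently of the recombination state. The associated publication title links the vector to high-resolution genetic screening in complex in vivo models. The backbone name suggests molecular identifiers, but none are annotated.
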