Addgene plasmid #222689: CRISPR-StAR3 (Retro)
Purpose: (Empty Backbone) CRISPR-screening
Depositing lab: Ulrich Elling. Depositing organization: Institut fuer Molekulare Biotechnologie (IMBA). Publication: CRISPR-StAR enables high-resolution genetic screening in complex in vivo models. Uijttewaal ECH, Lee J, Sell AC, Botay N, Vainorius G, Novatchkova M, Baar J, Yang J, Potzler T, van der Leij S, Lowden C, Sinner J, Elewaut A, Gavrilovic M, Obenauf A, Schramek D, Elling U. Nat Biotechnol. 2024 Dec 16. doi: 10.1038/s41587-024-02512-9. PubMed 39681701.
Backbone
  Vector backbone: pRetro-UMI
  Vector type: Mammalian Expression, Retroviral, CRISPR
  Selectable markers: Neomycin (select with G418) ; Blasticidin
Growth in bacteria
  Bacterial resistance: Ampicillin, 100 μg/mL
  Growth temperature: 37°C
  Growth strain: NEB Stable
  Copy number: High Copy
Gene/Insert
  Gene/Insert name: None
  Mutation: PGK without BbsI cutsite
Terms and licenses: Academic/Nonprofit Terms; Industry Terms: Not Available to Industry
How to cite: CRISPR-StAR3 (Retro) was a gift from Ulrich Elling (Addgene plasmid # 222689 ; http://n2t.net/addgene:222689 ; RRID:Addgene_222689)
